>Addgene plasmid #104053 | pAAV-GFAP-2xNLS-mTurquoise2 | addgene full sequence | sequence record 201083 | Addgene NGS Result
CCTGCAGGCAGCTGCGCGCTCGCTCGCTCACTGAGGCCGCCCGGGCGTCGGGCGACCTTTGGTCGCCCGG
CCTCAGTGAGCGAGCGAGCGCGCAGAGAGGGAGTGGCCAACTCCATCACTAGGGGTTCCTGCGGCCGCAC
GCGTTAACATATCCTGGTGTGGAGTAGGGGACGCTGCTCTGACAGAGGCTCGGGGGCCTGAGCTGGCTCT
GTGAGCTGGGGAGGAGGCAGACAGCCAGGCCTTGTCTGCAAGCAGACCTGGCAGCATTGGGCTGGCCGCC
CCCCAGGGCCTCCTCTTCATGCCCAGTGAATGACTCACCTTGGCACAGACACAATGTTCGGGGTGGGCAC
AGTGCCTGCTTCCCGCCGCACCCCAGCCCCCCTCAAATGCCTTCCGAGAAGCCCATTGAGCAGGGGGCTT
GCATTGCACCCCAGCCTGACAGCCTGGCATCTTGGGATAAAAGCAGCACAGCCCCCTAGGGGCTGCCCTT
GCTGTGTGGCGCCACCGGCGGTGGAGAACAAGGCTCTATTCAGCCTGTGCCCAGGAAAGGGGATCAGGGG
ATGCCCAGGCATGGACAGTGGGTGGCAGGGGGGGAGAGGAGGGCTGTCTGCTTCCCAGAAGTCCAAGGAC
ACAAATGGGTGAGGGGAGAGCTCTCCCCATAGCTGGGCTGCGGCCCAACCCCACCCCCTCAGGCTATGCC
AGGGGGTGTTGCCAGGGGCACCCGGGCATCGCCAGTCTAGCCCACTCCTTCATAAAGCCCTCGTATCCCA
GGAGCGAGCAGAGCCAGAGCAGGTTGGAGAGGAGACGCATCACCTCTGCTGCTTGGGTACCGCCACCATG
GGAAGCCCAAAGAAGAAGCGTAAGGTAGGATCCGCCACCATGGTGAGCAAGGGCGAGGAGCTGTTCACCG
GGGTGGTGCCCATCCTGGTCGAGCTGGACGGCGACGTAAACGGCCACAAGTTCAGCGTGTCCGGCGAGGG
CGAGGGCGATGCCACCTACGGCAAGCTGACCCTGAAGTTCATCTGCACCACCGGCAAGCTGCCCGTGCCC
TGGCCCACCCTCGTGACCACCCTGTCCTGGGGCGTGCAGTGCTTCGCCCGCTACCCCGACCACATGAAGC
AGCACGACTTCTTCAAGTCCGCCATGCCCGAAGGCTACGTCCAGGAGCGCACCATCTTCTTCAAGGACGA
CGGCAACTACAAGACCCGCGCCGAGGTGAAGTTCGAGGGCGACACCCTGGTGAACCGCATCGAGCTGAAG
GGCATCGACTTCAAGGAGGACGGCAACATCCTGGGGCACAAGCTGGAGTACAACTACTTCAGCGACAACG
TCTATATCACCGCCGACAAGCAGAAGAACGGCATCAAGGCCAACTTCAAGATCCGCCACAACATCGAGGA
CGGCGGCGTGCAGCTCGCCGACCACTACCAGCAGAACACCCCCATCGGCGACGGCCCCGTGCTGCTGCCC
GACAACCACTACCTGAGCACCCAGTCCAAGCTGAGCAAAGACCCCAACGAGAAGCGCGATCACATGGTCC
TGCTGGAGTTCGTGACCGCCGCCGGGATCACTCTCGGCATGGACGAGCTGTACAAGGGAAGCCCCAAGAA
AAAGCGGAAGGTGTGAGAATTCGATATCAAGCTTATCGATAATCAACCTCTGGATTACAAAATTTGTGAA
AGATTGACTGGTATTCTTAACTATGTTGCTCCTTTTACGCTATGTGGATACGCTGCTTTAATGCCTTTGT
ATCATGCTATTGCTTCCCGTATGGCTTTCATTTTCTCCTCCTTGTATAAATCCTGGTTGCTGTCTCTTTA
TGAGGAGTTGTGGCCCGTTGTCAGGCAACGTGGCGTGGTGTGCACTGTGTTTGCTGACGCAACCCCCACT
GGTTGGGGCATTGCCACCACCTGTCAGCTCCTTTCCGGGACTTTCGCTTTCCCCCTCCCTATTGCCACGG
CGGAACTCATCGCCGCCTGCCTTGCCCGCTGCTGGACAGGGGCTCGGCTGTTGGGCACTGACAATTCCGT
GGTGTTGTCGGGGAAATCATCGTCCTTTCCTTGGCTGCTCGCCTATGTTGCCACCTGGATTCTGCGCGGG
ACGTCCTTCTGCTACGTCCCTTCGGCCCTCAATCCAGCGGACCTTCCTTCCCGCGGCCTGCTGCCGGCTC
TGCGGCCTCTTCCGCGTCTTCGCCTTCGCCCTCAGACGAGTCGGATCTCCCTTTGGGCCGCCTCCCCGCA
TCGATACCGAGCGCTGCTCGAGAGATCTACGGGTGGCATCCCTGTGACCCCTCCCCAGTGCCTCTCCTGG
CCCTGGAAGTTGCCACTCCAGTGCCCACCAGCCTTGTCCTAATAAAATTAAGTTGCATCATTTTGTCTGA
CTAGGTGTCCTTCTATAATATTATGGGGTGGAGGGGGGTGGTATGGAGCAAGGGGCAAGTTGGGAAGACA
ACCTGTAGGGCCTGCGGGGTCTATTGGGAACCAAGCTGGAGTGCAGTGGCACAATCTTGGCTCACTGCAA
TCTCCGCCTCCTGGGTTCAAGCGATTCTCCTGCCTCAGCCTCCCGAGTTGTTGGGATTCCAGGCATGCAT
GACCAGGCTCAGCTAATTTTTGTTTTTTTGGTAGAGACGGGGTTTCACCATATTGGCCAGGCTGGTCTCC
AACTCCTAATCTCAGGTGATCTACCCACCTTGGCCTCCCAAATTGCTGGGATTACAGGCGTGAACCACTG
CTCCCTTCCCTGTCCTTCTGATTTTGTAGGTAACCACGTGCGGACCGAGCGGCCGCAGGAACCCCTAGTG
ATGGAGTTGGCCACTCCCTCTCTGCGCGCTCGCTCGCTCACTGAGGCCGGGCGACCAAAGGTCGCCCGAC
GCCCGGGCTTTGCCCGGGCGGCCTCAGTGAGCGAGCGAGCGCGCAGCTGCCTGCAGGGGCGCCTGATGCG
GTATTTTCTCCTTACGCATCTGTGCGGTATTTCACACCGCATA
[95 nt withheld, positions 2984-3078]
T
[46 nt withheld, positions 3080-3125]
C
[141 nt withheld, positions 3127-3267]
CCTTTGACGTTGGAGTCCACGTTCTTT
[37 nt withheld, positions 3295-3331]
ACTCTATCTCGGGCTATTCTTTTGATTTATAAGGGATTTTGCCGATTTCGGTCTATTGGTTAAAAAATGA
GCTGATTTAACAAAAATTTAACGCGAATTTTAACAAAATATTAACGTTTACAATTTTATGGTGCACTCTC
AGTACAATCTGCTCTGATGCCGCATAGTTAAGCCAGCCCCGACACCCGCCAACACCCGCTGACGCGCCCT
GACGGGCTTGTCTGCTCCCGGCATCCGCTTACAGACAAGCTGTGACCGTCTCCGGGAGCTGCATGTGTCA
GAGGTTTTCACCGTCATCACCGAAACGCGCGAGACGAAAGGGCCTCGTGATACGCCTATTTTTATAGGTT
AATGTCATGATAATAATGGTTTCTTAGACGTCAGGTGGCACTTTTCGGGGAAATGTGCGCGGAACCCCTA
TTTGTTTATTTTTCTAAATACATTCAAATATGTATCCGCTCATGAGACAATAACCCTGATAAATGCTTCA
ATAATATTGAAAAAGGAAGAGTATGAGTATTCAACATTTCCGTGTCGCCCTTATTCCCTTTTTTGCGGCA
TTTTGCCTTCCTGTTTTTGCTCACCCAGAAACGCTGGTGAAAGTAAAAGATGCTGAAGATCAGTTGGGTG
CACGAGTGGGTTACATCGAACTGGATCTCAACAGCGGTAAGATCCTTGAGAGTTTTCGCCCCGAAGAACG
TTTTCCAATGATGAGCACTTTTAAAGTTCTGCTATGTGGCGCGGTATTATCCCGTATTGACGCCGGGCAA
GAGCAACTCGGTCGCCGCATACACTATTCTCAGAATGACTTGGTTGAGTACTCACCAGTCACAGAAAAGC
ATCTTACGGATGGCATGACAGTAAGAGAATTATGCAGTGCTGCCATAACCATGAGTGATAACACTGCGGC
CAACTTACTTCTGACAACGATCGGAGGACCGAAGGAGCTAACCGCTTTTTTGCACAACATGGGGGATCAT
GTAACTCGCCTTGATCGTTGGGAACCGGAGCTGAATGAAGCCATACCAAACGACGAGCGTGACACCACGA
TGCCTGTAGCAATGGCAACAACGTTGCGCAAACTATTAACTGGCGAACTACTTACTCTAGCTTCCCGGCA
ACAATTAATAGACTGGATGGAGGCGGATAAAGTTGCAGGACCACTTCTGCGCTCGGCCCTTCCGGCTGGC
TGGTTTATTGCTGATAAATCTGGAGCCGGTGAGCGTGGGTCTCGCGGTATCATTGCAGCACTGGGGCCAG
ATGGTAAGCCCTCCCGTATCGTAGTTATCTACACGACGGGGAGTCAGGCAACTATGGATGAACGAAATAG
ACAGATCGCTGAGATAGGTGCCTCACTGATTAAGCATTGGTAACTGTCAGACCAAGTTTACTCATATATA
CTTTAGATTGATTTAAAACTTCATTTTTAATTTAAAAGGATCTAGGTGAAGATCCTTTTTGATAATCTCA
TGACCAAAATCCCTTAACGTGAGTTTTCGTTCCACTGAGCGTCAGACCCCGTAGAAAAGATCAAAGGATC
TTCTTGAGATCCTTTTTTTCTGCGCGTAATCTGCTGCTTGCAAACAAAAAAACCACCGCTACCAGCGGTG
GTTTGTTTGCCGGATCAAGAGCTACCAACTCTTTTTCCGAAGGTAACTGGCTTCAGCAGAGCGCAGATAC
CAAATACTGTTCTTCTAGTGTAGCCGTAGTTAGGCCACCACTTCAAGAACTCTGTAGCACCGCCTACATA
CCTCGCTCTGCTAATCCTGTTACCAGTGGCTGCTGCCAGTGGCGATAAGTCGTGTCTTACCGGGTTGGAC
TCAAGACGATAGTTACCGGATAAGGCGCAGCGGTCGGGCTGAACGGGGGGTTCGTGCACACAGCCCAGCT
TGGAGCGAACGACCTACACCGAACTGAGATACCTACAGCGTGAGCTATGAGAAAGCGCCACGCTTCCCGA
AGGGAGAAAGGCGGACAGGTATCCGGTAAGCGGCAGGGTCGGAACAGGAGAGCGCACGAGGGAGCTTCCA
GGGGGAAACGCCTGGTATCTTTATAGTCCTGTCGGGTTTCGCCACCTCTGACTTGAGCGTCGATTTTTGT
GATGCTCGTCAGGGGGGCGGAGCCTATGGAAAAACGCCAGCAACGCGGCCTTTTTACGGTTCCTGGCCTT
TTGCTGGCCTTTTGCTCACATGT
Features (pLannotate 1.2.2; 14 found; start..end, strand, type, name):
     12..39      +  repeat_region  AAV2 ITR (fragment): inverted terminal repeat of adeno-associated virus serotype 2 inverted
     68..95      +  repeat_region  AAV2 ITR (fragment): inverted terminal repeat of adeno-associated virus serotype 2 inverted
    880..1596    +  CDS            mTurquoise2: mTurquoise2 is a basic (constitutively fluorescent) cyan fluorescent protein published in 2012, derived from Aequorea victoria. It is reported to be a rapidly-maturing monomer with very low acid sensitivity.
   1627..1651    +  misc_feature   MCS (fragment): pBluescript multiple cloning site
   1651..2239    +  misc_feature   WPRE: woodchuck hepatitis virus posttranscriptional regulatory element
   2271..2747    +  polyA_signal   hGH poly(A) signal: human growth hormone polyadenylation signal
   2787..2927    +  repeat_region  AAV2 ITR: inverted terminal repeat of adeno-associated virus serotype 2 inverted
   2932..2983    -  misc_feature   bom (fragment): basis of mobility region from pBR322
   3002..3457    +  rep_origin     f1 ori (sequence partly withheld): f1 bacteriophage origin of replication; arrow indicates direction of (+) strand synthesis
   3458..3507    -  misc_feature   bom (fragment): basis of mobility region from pBR322
   3609..3644    -  CDS            rop (fragment): Rop protein, which maintains plasmids at low copy number; rop
   3739..3843    +  promoter       AmpR promoter: bla
   3844..4704    +  CDS            AmpR: β-lactamase; bla; confers resistance to ampicillin, carbenicillin, and related antibiotics
   4875..5463    +  rep_origin     ori: high-copy-number ColE1/pMB1/pBR322/pUC origin of replication
