[The description below was written by a language model from this plasmid's Addgene catalogue record and pLannotate feature annotations shown in this document.]
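Description:
pAAV-GFAP-2xNLS-mTurquoise2 is an adeno-associated virus transfer plasmid built on a pAAV backbone. It carries a recombinant AAV genome that expresses a nuclear-localized cyan fluorescent protein under the GFAP promoter. The expression cassette lies between AAV2 inverted terminal repeats, which are the cis elements needed for replication and packaging of the genome into AAV capsids. The annotation finds one complete ITR downstream of the cassette and only two short ITR fragments upstream, which may reflect incomplete sequencing or annotation of this repeat-rich region. The plasmid is propagated in E. coli through a ColE1/pUC-type origin and selected with ampicillin through the β-lactamase gene. An f1 phage origin is also present. The catalogue lists the plasmid as low copy and names a recombination-deficient strain for growth, consistent with the known instability of ITRs.

The insert is mTurquoise2, a rapidly maturing monomeric cyan fluorescent protein derived from Aequorea victoria. According to the catalogue it has a nuclear localization signal at each terminus, which confines the fluorescence to the nucleus. The GFAP promoter is named in the catalogue but is not annotated in the feature table; it presumably occupies the unannotated stretch between the upstream ITR fragments and the coding sequence. GFAP promoters are generally used to direct expression to astrocytes. Downstream, a WPRE enhances transcript stability and expression, and a human growth hormone polyadenylation signal terminates the transcript. Retained restriction sites flanking the insert allow the coding sequence to be exchanged.

The associated publication concerns systemic AAV vectors for widespread and targeted gene delivery in rodents, so the construct likely serves as a cell-type-restricted nuclear reporter genome in that work.
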