Addgene plasmid #104053: pAAV-GFAP-2xNLS-mTurquoise2
Purpose: An AAV genome encoding expression of the nuclear localized fluorescent protein mTurquoise2 from the GFAP promoter
Depositing lab: Viviana Gradinaru. Depositing organization: California Institute of Technology. Publication: Systemic AAV vectors for widespread and targeted gene delivery in rodents. Challis RC, Ravindra Kumar S, Chan KY, Challis C, Beadle K, Jang MJ, Kim HM, Rajendran PS, Tompkins JD, Shivkumar K, Deverman BE, Gradinaru V. Nat Protoc. 2019 Feb;14(2):379-414. doi: 10.1038/s41596-018-0097-3. PubMed 30626963.
Backbone
  Vector backbone: pAAV
  Backbone size w/o insert (bp): 4908
  Vector type: AAV
Growth in bacteria
  Bacterial resistance: Ampicillin, 100 μg/mL
  Growth temperature: 30°C
  Growth strain: NEB Stable
  Copy number: Low Copy
Gene/Insert
  Gene/Insert name: 2xNLS-mTurquoise2
  Insert size (bp): 781
  Promoter: GFAP
  Tag / fusion protein: NLS (N terminal on insert); NLS (C terminal on insert)
  Cloning method: Restriction Enzyme; 5′ cloning site KpnI/Acc56I (not destroyed); 3′ cloning site EcoRI/EcoRV/HindIII (not destroyed)
Terms and licenses: Academic/Nonprofit Terms; Industry Terms: Not Available to Industry
Depositor comments: Please visit https://www.biorxiv.org/content/early/2018/01/19/246405 for bioRxiv preprint.
How to cite: pAAV-GFAP-2xNLS-mTurquoise2 was a gift from Viviana Gradinaru (Addgene plasmid # 104053 ; http://n2t.net/addgene:104053 ; RRID:Addgene_104053)
